Features (pLannotate 1.2.2; 20 found; start..end, strand, type, name):
      1..121     +  rep_origin     RSF ori (fragment): Plasmids containing the RSF 1030 origin of replication can be propagated in E. coli cells that contain additional plasmids with compatible origins.
    123..215     +  CDS            lacI (fragment): lac repressor; lacI; The lac repressor binds to the lac operator to inhibit transcription in E. coli. This inhibition can be relieved by adding lactose or isopropyl-β-D-thiogalactopyranoside (IPTG).
    228..249     +  protein_bind   CAP binding site: CAP binding activates transcription in the presence of cAMP. E. coli catabolite activator protein
    264..294     +  promoter       lac promoter: promoter for the E. coli lac operon
    302..318     +  protein_bind   lac operator: The lac repressor binds to the lac operator to inhibit transcription in E. coli. This inhibition can be relieved by adding lactose or isopropyl-β-D-thiogalactopyranoside (IPTG). lac repressor encoded by lacI
    379..509     -  repeat_region  AAV2 ITR (fragment): inverted terminal repeat of adeno-associated virus serotype 2 inverted
    591..1037    +  promoter       hSyn promoter: human synapsin I promoter; confers neuron-specific expression (Kügler et al., 2003)
   1063..1096    +  CDS            ChR2(H134R) (fragment): H134R mutant of an N-terminal fragment of channelrhodopsin-2 from the alga Chlamydomonas reinhardtii (Nagel et al., 2005) blue light-activated cation channel
   1634..1989    +  CDS            ChR2 (fragment): N-terminal fragment of channelrhodopsin-2 from the alga Chlamydomonas reinhardtii (Nagel et al., 2003) blue light-activated cation channel
   2002..2718    +  CDS            Citrine: Citrine is a basic (constitutively fluorescent) yellow fluorescent protein published in 2001, derived from Aequorea victoria. It has moderate acid sensitivity.
   2734..3333    +  misc_feature   WPRE: woodchuck hepatitis virus posttranscriptional regulatory element
   3334..3353    +  misc_feature   MCS (fragment): pBluescript multiple cloning site
   3382..3503    -  polyA_signal   SV40 poly(A) signal: SV40 polyadenylation signal
   3526..3594    -  CDS            large T antigen (fragment): large T antigen from SV40 (simian virus 40)
   3665..3795    +  repeat_region  AAV2 ITR (fragment): inverted terminal repeat of adeno-associated virus serotype 2 inverted
   3809..3966    +  CDS            lacZα (fragment): LacZα fragment of β-galactosidase; lacZ fragment
   3971..4399    +  rep_origin     f1 ori (sequence partly withheld): f1 bacteriophage origin of replication; arrow indicates direction of (+) strand synthesis
   4452..4556    +  promoter       AmpR promoter: bla
   4557..5417    +  CDS            AmpR: β-lactamase; bla; confers resistance to ampicillin, carbenicillin, and related antibiotics
   5588..6176    +  rep_origin     ori: high-copy-number ColE1/pMB1/pBR322/pUC origin of replication
>Addgene plasmid | AAV2_hSyn_Phobos_CA_Citrine | analyzer sequence | sequence record 180052
TTCTTTCCTGCGTTATCCCCTGATTCTGTGGATAACCGTATTACCGCCTTTGAGTGAGCTGATACCGCTC
GCCGCAGCCGAACGACCGAGCGCAGCGAGTCAGTGAGCGAGGAAGCGGAAGAGCGCCCAATACGCAAACC
GCCTCTCCCCGCGCGTTGGCCGATTCATTAATGCAGCTGGCACGACAGGTTTCCCGACTGGAAAGCGGGC
AGTGAGCGCAACGCAATTAATGTGAGTTAGCTCACTCATTAGGCACCCCAGGCTTTACACTTTATGCTTC
CGGCTCGTATGTTGTGTGGAATTGTGAGCGGATAACAATTTCACACAGGAAACAGCTATGACCATGATTA
CGCCAGATTTAATTAAGGCCTTAATTAGGCTGCGCGCTCGCTCGCTCACTGAGGCCGCCCGGGCAAAGCC
CGGGCGTCGGGCGACCTTTGGTCGCCCGGCCTCAGTGAGCGAGCGAGCGCGCAGAGAGGGAGTGGCCAAC
TCCATCACTAGGGGTTCCTTGTAGTTAATGATTAACCCGCCATGCTACTTATCTACGTAGCCATGCTCTA
GGAAGATCTCTGCAGAGGGCCCTGCGTATGAGTGCAAGTGGGTTTTAGGACCAGGATGAGGCGGGGTGGG
GGTGCCTACCTGACGACCGACCCCACCCACTGGACAAGCACCCAACCCCCATTCCCCAAATTGCGCATCC
CCTATCAGAGAGGGGGAGGGGAAACAGGATGCGGCGAGGCGCGTGCGCACTGCCAGCTTCAGCACCGCGG
ACAGTGCCTTCGCCCCCGCCTGGCGGCGCGCGCCACCGCCGCCTCAGCACTGAAGGCGCGCTGACGTCAC
TCGCCGGTCCCCCGCAAACTCCCCTTCCCGGCCACCTTGGTCGCGTCCGCGCCGCCGCCGGCCCAGCCGG
ACCGCACCACGCGAGGCGCGAGATAGGGGGGCACGGGCGCGACCATCTGCGCTGCGGCGCCGGCGACTCA
GCGCTGCCTCAGTCTGCGGTGGGCAGCGGAGGAGTCGTGTCGTGCCTGAGAGCGCAGTCGAATTCAAGCT
GCTAGCGCCACCATGGACTATGGCGGCGCTTTGTCTGCCGTCGGACTCTTCCAAACCTCATACACTCTTG
AGAACAATGGTTCTGTTATTTGCATCCCGAACAACGGCCAGTGCTTCTGCTTGGCTTGGCTTAAATCCAA
CGGAACAAATGCCGAGAAGTTGGCTGCCAACATTCTGCAGTGGATTTCTTTTGCGCTTTCAGCGCTCTGC
CTGATGTTCTACGGCTACCAGACCTGGAAGTCTACTTGCGGCTGGGAGAACATTTACGTGGCCACGATCC
AGATGATCAAGTTCATCATCGAGTATTTCCATAGCTTTGACGAACCTGCGGTGATCTACTCATCCAACGG
CAACAAGACCCGGTGGCTTCGTTACGCGAGCTGGCTGCTGACCGCCCCTGTCATTCTTATCCACCTGAGC
AACCTTACGGGTCTGGCGAACGACTATAACAAGCGTACCATGGGTCTGCTGGTGTCAGATATCGGCGGCA
TCGTGTGGGCCACCACGGCCGCGCTGTCCAAGGGATACGTCCGTGTCATTTTCTTCCTGATGGGCCTGTG
CTACGGCATCTACACATTCTTCAACGCAGCCAAGGTCTACATTGAGGCGTACCACACCGTGCCGAAGGGC
CGGTGTCGCCAGGTGGTGACTGGCATGGCTTGGCTCTTCTTCGTATCATGGGGTATGTTCCCCATCCTGT
TCATCCTCGGCCCCGAGGGCTTCGGCGTCCTGAGCCGGTACGGCTCCAACGTCGGCCACACCATCATTGA
CCTGATGTCGAAGCAGTGCTGGGGTCTGCTCGGCCACTACCTGCGCGTGCTGATCCACAGCCATATCCTC
ATCCACGGCGACATTCGCAAGACCACCAAATTGAACATTGGTGGCACTGAGATTGAGGTCGAGACGCTGG
TGGAGGACGAGGCCGAGGCTGGCGCGGTCGCGGCACTCGAGATGGTGAGCAAGGGCGAGGAGCTGTTCAC
CGGGGTGGTGCCCATCCTGGTCGAGCTGGACGGCGACGTAAACGGCCACAAGTTCAGCGTGTCCGGCGAG
GGCGAGGGCGATGCCACCTACGGCAAGCTGACCCTGAAGTTCATCTGCACCACCGGCAAGCTGCCCGTGC
CCTGGCCCACCCTCGTGACCACCTTCGGCTACGGCCTGATGTGCTTCGCCCGCTACCCCGACCACATGAA
GCAGCACGACTTCTTCAAGTCCGCCATGCCCGAAGGCTACGTCCAGGAGCGCACCATCTTCTTCAAGGAC
GACGGCAACTACAAGACCCGCGCCGAGGTGAAGTTCGAGGGCGACACCCTGGTGAACCGCATCGAGCTGA
AGGGCATCGACTTCAAGGAGGACGGCAACATCCTGGGGCACAAGCTGGAGTACAACTACAACAGCCACAA
CGTCTATATCATGGCCGACAAGCAGAAGAACGGCATCAAGGTGAACTTCAAGATCCGCCACAACATCGAG
GACGGCAGCGTGCAGCTCGCCGACCACTACCAGCAGAACACCCCCATCGGCGACGGCCCCGTGCTGCTGC
CCGACAACCACTACCTGAGCTACCAGTCCGCCCTGAGCAAAGACCCCAACGAGAAGCGCGATCACATGGT
CCTGCTGGAGTTCGTGACCGCCGCCGGGATCACTCTCGGCATGGACGAGCTGTACAAGTAGAAGCTTATC
GATAATCAACCTCTGGATTACAAAATTTGTGAAAGATTGACTGGTATTCTTAACTATGTTGCTCCTTTTA
CGCTATGTGGATACGCTGCTTTAATGCCTTTGTATCATGCTATTGCTTCCCGTATGGCTTTCATTTTCTC
CTCCTTGTATAAATCCTGGTTGCTGTCTCTTTATGAGGAGTTGTGGCCCGTTGTCAGGCAACGTGGCGTG
GTGTGCACTGTGTTTGCTGACGCAACCCCCACTGGTTGGGGCATTGCCACCACCTGTCAGCTCCTTTCCG
GGACTTTCGCTTTCCCCCTCCCTATTGCCACGGCGGAACTCATCGCCGCCTGCCTTGCCCGCTGCTGGAC
AGGGGCTCGGCTGTTGGGCACTGACAATTCCGTGGTGTTGTCGGGGAAATCATCGTCCTTTCCTTGGCTG
CTCGCCTGTGTTGCCACCTGGATTCTGCGCGGGACGTCCTTAACTGGAACAACTGCTACGTCCCTTCGGC
CCTCAATCCAGCGGACCTTCCTTCCCGCGGCCTGCTGCCGGCTCTGCGGCCTCTTCCGCGTCTTCGCCTT
CGCCCTCAGACGAGTCGGATCTCCCTTTGGGCCGCCTCCCCGCATCGATACCGTCGACCTCGACCCGGGC
GGCCGCTTCGAGCAGACATGATAAGATACATTGATGAGTTTGGACAAACCACAACTAGAATGCAGTGAAA
AAAATGCTTTATTTGTGAAATTTGTGATGCTATTGCTTTATTTGTAACCATTATAAGCTGCAATAAACAA
GTTAACAACAACAATTGCATTCATTTTATGTTTCAGGTTCAGGGGGAGATGTGGGAGGTTTTTTAAAGCA
AGTAAAACCTCTACAAATGTGGTAAAATCGATAAGGATCTTCCTAGAGCATGGCTACGTAGATAAGTAGC
ATGGCGGGTTAATCATTAACTACAAGGAACCCCTAGTGATGGAGTTGGCCACTCCCTCTCTGCGCGCTCG
CTCGCTCACTGAGGCCGGGCGACCAAAGGTCGCCCGACGCCCGGGCTTTGCCCGGGCGGCCTCAGTGAGC
GAGCGAGCGCGCAGCCTTAATTAACCTAATTCACTGGCCGTCGTTTTACAACGTCGTGACTGGGAAAACC
CTGGCGTTACCCAACTTAATCGCCTTGCAGCACATCCCCCTTTCGCCAGCTGGCGTAATAGCGAAGAGGC
CCGCACCGATCGCCCTTCCCAACAGTTGCGCAGCCTGAATGGCGAATGGG
[124 nt withheld, positions 3971-4094]
C
[91 nt withheld, positions 4096-4186]
A
[49 nt withheld, positions 4188-4236]
CCTTTGACGTTGGAGTCCACGTTCTTT
[37 nt withheld, positions 4264-4300]
ACCCTATCTCGGTCTATTCTTTTGATTTATAAGGGATTTTGCCGATTTCGGCCTATTGGTTAAAAAATGA
GCTGATTTAACAAAAATTTAACGCGAATTTTAACAAAATATTAACGCTTACAATTTAGGTGGCACTTTTC
GGGGAAATGTGCGCGGAACCCCTATTTGTTTATTTTTCTAAATACATTCAAATATGTATCCGCTCATGAG
ACAATAACCCTGATAAATGCTTCAATAATATTGAAAAAGGAAGAGTATGAGTATTCAACATTTCCGTGTC
GCCCTTATTCCCTTTTTTGCGGCATTTTGCCTTCCTGTTTTTGCTCACCCAGAAACGCTGGTGAAAGTAA
AAGATGCTGAAGATCAGTTGGGTGCACGAGTGGGTTACATCGAACTGGATCTCAACAGCGGTAAGATCCT
TGAGAGTTTTCGCCCCGAAGAACGTTTTCCAATGATGAGCACTTTTAAAGTTCTGCTATGTGGCGCGGTA
TTATCCCGTATTGACGCCGGGCAAGAGCAACTCGGTCGCCGCATACACTATTCTCAGAATGACTTGGTTG
AGTACTCACCAGTCACAGAAAAGCATCTTACGGATGGCATGACAGTAAGAGAATTATGCAGTGCTGCCAT
AACCATGAGTGATAACACTGCGGCCAACTTACTTCTGACAACGATCGGAGGACCGAAGGAGCTAACCGCT
TTTTTGCACAACATGGGGGATCATGTAACTCGCCTTGATCGTTGGGAACCGGAGCTGAATGAAGCCATAC
CAAACGACGAGCGTGACACCACGATGCCTGTAGCAATGGCAACAACGTTGCGCAAACTATTAACTGGCGA
ACTACTTACTCTAGCTTCCCGGCAACAATTAATAGACTGGATGGAGGCGGATAAAGTTGCAGGACCACTT
CTGCGCTCGGCCCTTCCGGCTGGCTGGTTTATTGCTGATAAATCTGGAGCCGGTGAGCGTGGGTCTCGCG
GTATCATTGCAGCACTGGGGCCAGATGGTAAGCCCTCCCGTATCGTAGTTATCTACACGACGGGGAGTCA
GGCAACTATGGATGAACGAAATAGACAGATCGCTGAGATAGGTGCCTCACTGATTAAGCATTGGTAACTG
TCAGACCAAGTTTACTCATATATACTTTAGATTGATTTAAAACTTCATTTTTAATTTAAAAGGATCTAGG
TGAAGATCCTTTTTGATAATCTCATGACCAAAATCCCTTAACGTGAGTTTTCGTTCCACTGAGCGTCAGA
CCCCGTAGAAAAGATCAAAGGATCTTCTTGAGATCCTTTTTTTCTGCGCGTAATCTGCTGCTTGCAAACA
AAAAAACCACCGCTACCAGCGGTGGTTTGTTTGCCGGATCAAGAGCTACCAACTCTTTTTCCGAAGGTAA
CTGGCTTCAGCAGAGCGCAGATACCAAATACTGTTCTTCTAGTGTAGCCGTAGTTAGGCCACCACTTCAA
GAACTCTGTAGCACCGCCTACATACCTCGCTCTGCTAATCCTGTTACCAGTGGCTGCTGCCAGTGGCGAT
AAGTCGTGTCTTACCGGGTTGGACTCAAGACGATAGTTACCGGATAAGGCGCAGCGGTCGGGCTGAACGG
GGGGTTCGTGCACACAGCCCAGCTTGGAGCGAACGACCTACACCGAACTGAGATACCTACAGCGTGAGCT
ATGAGAAAGCGCCACGCTTCCCGAAGGGAGAAAGGCGGACAGGTATCCGGTAAGCGGCAGGGTCGGAACA
GGAGAGCGCACGAGGGAGCTTCCAGGGGGAAACGCCTGGTATCTTTATAGTCCTGTCGGGTTTCGCCACC
TCTGACTTGAGCGTCGATTTTTGTGATGCTCGTCAGGGGGGCGGAGCCTATGGAAAAACGCCAGCAACGC
GGCCTTTTTACGGTTCCTGGCCTTTTGCTGGCCTTTTGCTCACATG
